LOCUS       Exported 5773 bp ds-DNA circular SYN 12-MAY-2021
DEFINITION  synthetic circular DNA
ACCESSION   .
VERSION     .
KEYWORDS    Myc-TEAD4
SOURCE      synthetic DNA construct
  ORGANISM  synthetic DNA construct
REFERENCE   1 (bases 1 to 5773)
  AUTHORS   Li Z, Zhao B, Wang P, Chen F, Dong Z, Yang H, Guan KL, Xu Y
  TITLE     Structural insights into the YAP and TEAD complex.
  JOURNAL   Genes Dev. 2010 Feb 1;24(3):235-40.
  PUBMED    20123905
REFERENCE   2 (bases 1 to 5773)
  AUTHORS   .
  TITLE     Direct Submission
  JOURNAL   Exported May 12, 2021 from SnapGene Server 1.1.58
            http://www.snapgene.com
FEATURES             Location/Qualifiers
     source          1..5773
                     /organism="synthetic DNA construct"
                     /mol_type="other DNA"
     protein_bind    55..76
                     /label=CAP binding site
                     /bound_moiety="E. coli catabolite activator protein"
                     /note="CAP binding activates transcription in the presence
                     of cAMP."
     promoter        91..121
                     /label=lac promoter
                     /note="promoter for the E. coli lac operon"
     protein_bind    129..145
                     /label=lac operator
                     /bound_moiety="lac repressor encoded by lacI"
                     /note="The lac repressor binds to the lac operator to
                     inhibit transcription in E. coli. This inhibition can be
                     relieved by adding lactose or
                     isopropyl-beta-D-thiogalactopyranoside (IPTG)."
     primer_bind     134..156
                     /label=M13/pUC Reverse
                     /note="In lacZ gene"
     primer_bind     153..169
                     /label=M13 rev
                     /note="common sequencing primer, one of multiple similar
                     variants"
     primer_bind     153..169
                     /label=M13 Reverse
                     /note="In lacZ gene. Also called M13-rev"
     enhancer        198..577
                     /label=CMV enhancer
                     /note="human cytomegalovirus immediate early enhancer"
     promoter        578..781
                     /label=CMV promoter
                     /note="human cytomegalovirus (CMV) immediate early
                     promoter"
     primer_bind     732..752
                     /label=CMV-F
                     /note="Human CMV immediate early promoter, forward primer"
     primer_bind     778..802
                     /label=LNCX
                     /note="Human CMV promoter, forward primer"
     promoter        1012..1030
                     /label=SP6 promoter
                     /note="promoter for bacteriophage SP6 RNA polymerase"
     primer_bind     1012..1029
                     /label=SP6
                     /note="SP6 promoter, forward primer"
     primer_bind     1043..1062
                     /label=pMT2-F
                     /note="Synthetic intron, forward primer"
     CDS             1111..1140
                     /codon_start=1
                     /product="Myc (human c-Myc proto-oncogene) epitope tag"
                     /label=Myc
                     /translation="EQKLISEEDL"
     regulatory      2257..2266
                     /regulatory_class="other"
                     /note="vertebrate consensus sequence for strong initiation
                     of translation (Kozak, 1987)"
     polyA_signal    2270..2404
                     /label=SV40 poly(A) signal
                     /note="SV40 polyadenylation signal"
     primer_bind     complement(2307..2326)
                     /label=SV40pA-R
                     /note="SV40 polyA, reverse primer"
     primer_bind     2361..2380
                     /label=EBV-rev
                     /note="SV40 polyA terminator, reverse primer"
     promoter        2473..2830
                     /label=SV40 promoter
                     /note="SV40 enhancer and early promoter"
     primer_bind     complement(2496..2516)
                     /label=pBABE 3'
                     /note="SV40 enhancer, reverse primer for pBABE vectors"
     rep_origin      2681..2816
                     /label=SV40 ori
                     /note="SV40 origin of replication"
     primer_bind     2743..2762
                     /label=SV40pro-F
                     /note="SV40 promoter/origin, forward primer"
     primer_bind     complement(2850..2867)
                     /label=M13 Forward
                     /note="In lacZ gene. Also called M13-F20 or M13 (-21)
                     Forward"
     primer_bind     complement(2850..2866)
                     /label=M13 fwd
                     /note="common sequencing primer, one of multiple similar
                     variants"
     primer_bind     complement(2859..2881)
                     /label=M13/pUC Forward
                     /note="In lacZ gene"
     rep_origin      3079..3534
                     /direction=RIGHT
                     /label=f1 ori
                     /note="f1 bacteriophage origin of replication; arrow
                     indicates direction of (+) strand synthesis"
     primer_bind     complement(3166..3185)
                     /label=F1ori-R
                     /note="F1 origin, reverse primer"
     primer_bind     3376..3397
                     /label=F1ori-F
                     /note="F1 origin, forward primer"
     primer_bind     complement(3551..3570)
                     /label=pRS-marker
                     /note="pRS vectors, use to sequence yeast selectable
                     marker"
     primer_bind     3670..3692
                     /label=pGEX 3'
                     /note="pGEX vectors, reverse primer"
     primer_bind     complement(3730..3748)
                     /label=pBRforEco
                     /note="pBR322 vectors, upsteam of EcoRI site, forward
                     primer"
     promoter        3816..3920
                     /gene="bla"
                     /label=AmpR promoter
     CDS             3921..4781
                     /codon_start=1
                     /gene="bla"
                     /product="beta-lactamase"
                     /label=AmpR
                     /note="confers resistance to ampicillin, carbenicillin, and
                     related antibiotics"
                     /translation="MSIQHFRVALIPFFAAFCLPVFAHPETLVKVKDAEDQLGARVGYI
                     ELDLNSGKILESFRPEERFPMMSTFKVLLCGAVLSRIDAGQEQLGRRIHYSQNDLVEYS
                     PVTEKHLTDGMTVRELCSAAITMSDNTAANLLLTTIGGPKELTAFLHNMGDHVTRLDRW
                     EPELNEAIPNDERDTTMPVAMATTLRKLLTGELLTLASRQQLIDWMEADKVAGPLLRSA
                     LPAGWFIADKSGAGERGSRGIIAALGPDGKPSRIVVIYTTGSQATMDERNRQIAEIGAS
                     LIKHW"
     primer_bind     complement(4139..4158)
                     /label=Amp-R
                     /note="Ampicillin resistance gene, reverse primer"
     rep_origin      4952..5540
                     /direction=RIGHT
                     /label=ori
                     /note="high-copy-number ColE1/pMB1/pBR322/pUC origin of
                     replication"
     primer_bind     5441..5460
                     /label=pBR322ori-F
                     /note="pBR322 origin, forward primer"
     primer_bind     5694..5711
                     /label=L4440
                     /note="L4440 vector, forward primer"
ORIGIN
        1 cagctggcac gacaggtttc ccgactggaa agcgggcagt gagcgcaacg caattaatgt
       61 gagttagctc actcattagg caccccaggc tttacacttt atgcttccgg ctcgtatgtt
      121 gtgtggaatt gtgagcggat aacaatttca cacaggaaac agctatgaca tgattacgaa
      181 ttaattcgag ctcgcccgac attgattatt gactagttat taatagtaat caattacggg
      241 gtcattagtt catagcccat atatggagtt ccgcgttaca taacttacgg taaatggccc
      301 gcctggctga ccgcccaacg acccccgccc attgacgtca ataatgacgt atgttcccat
      361 agtaacgcca atagggactt tccattgacg tcaatgggtg gagtatttac ggtaaactgc
      421 ccacttggca gtacatcaag tgtatcatat gccaagtacg ccccctattg acgtcaatga
      481 cggtaaatgg cccgcctggc attatgccca gtacatgacc ttatgggact ttcctacttg
      541 gcagtacatc tacgtattag tcatcgctat taccatggtg atgcggtttt ggcagtacat
      601 caatgggcgt ggatagcggt ttgactcacg gggatttcca agtctccacc ccattgacgt
      661 caatgggagt ttgttttggc accaaaatca acgggacttt ccaaaatgtc gtaacaactc
      721 cgccccattg acgcaaatgg gcggtaggcg tgtacggtgg gaggtctata taagcagagc
      781 tcgtttagtg aaccgtcaga tcgcctggag acgccatcca cgctgttttg acctccatag
      841 aagacaccgg gaccgatcca gcctccgcgg ccgggaacgg tgcattggaa cgcggattcc
      901 ccgtgccaag agtgacgtaa gtaccgccta tagagtctat aggcccaccc ccttggcttc
      961 gttagaacgc ggctacaatt aatacataac cttatgtatc atacacatac gatttaggtg
     1021 acactataga ataacatcca ctttgccttt ctctccacag gtgtccactc ccaggtccaa
     1081 ctgcacctcg gttctatcga tcccaccatg gagcagaagc tgatcagcga ggaggacctg
     1141 ctcgagggat cctatggtcg gaacgagctg attgcccgct acatcaagct ccggacaggg
     1201 aagacccgca ccaggaagca ggtctccagc cacatccagg tgctggctcg tcgcaaagct
     1261 cgcgagatcc aggccaagct aaaggaccag gcagctaagg acaaggccct gcagagcatg
     1321 gctgccatgt cgtctgcaca gatcatctcc gccacggcct tccacagtag catggccctc
     1381 gcccggggcc ccggccgccc agcagtctca gggttttggc aaggagcttt gccaggccaa
     1441 gccggaacgt cccatgatgt gaagcctttc tctcagcaaa cctatgctgt ccagcctccg
     1501 ctgcctctgc cagggtttga gtctcctgca gggcccgccc catcgccctc tgcgcccccg
     1561 gcacccccat ggcagggccg cagcgtggcc agctccaagc tctggatgtt ggagttctct
     1621 gccttcctgg agcagcagca ggacccggac acgtacaaca agcacctgtt cgtgcacatt
     1681 ggccagtcca gcccaagcta cagcgacccc tacctcgaag ccgtggacat ccgccaaatc
     1741 tatgacaaat tcccggagaa aaagggtgga ctcaaggatc tcttcgaacg gggaccctcc
     1801 aatgcctttt ttcttgtgaa gttctgggca gacctcaaca ccaacatcga ggatgaaggc
     1861 agctccttct atggggtctc cagccagtat gagagccccg agaacatgat catcacctgc
     1921 tccacgaagg tctgctcttt cggcaagcag gtggtggaga aagttgagac agagtatgct
     1981 cgctatgaga atggacacta ctcttaccgc atccaccggt ccccgctctg tgagtacatg
     2041 atcaacttca tccacaagct caagcacctc cctgagaagt acatgatgaa cagcgtgctg
     2101 gagaacttca ccatcctgca ggtggtcacc aacagagaca cacaggagac cttgctgtgc
     2161 attgcctatg tctttgaggt gtcagccagt gagcacgggg ctcagcacca catctacagg
     2221 ctggtgaaag aatgagaatt ctagattaga agcttggccg ccatggccca acttgtttat
     2281 tgcagcttat aatggttaca aataaagcaa tagcatcaca aatttcacaa ataaagcatt
     2341 tttttcactg cattctagtt gtggtttgtc caaactcatc aatgtatctt atcatgtctg
     2401 gatcgggaat taattcggcg cagcaccatg gcctgaaata acctctgaaa gaggaacttg
     2461 gttaggtacc ttctgaggcg gaaagaacca gctgtggaat gtgtgtcagt tagggtgtgg
     2521 aaagtcccca ggctccccag caggcagaag tatgcaaagc atgcatctca attagtcagc
     2581 aaccaggtgt ggaaagtccc caggctcccc agcaggcaga agtatgcaaa gcatgcatct
     2641 caattagtca gcaaccatag tcccgcccct aactccgccc atcccgcccc taactccgcc
     2701 cagttccgcc cattctccgc cccatggctg actaattttt tttatttatg cagaggccga
     2761 ggccgcctcg gcctctgagc tattccagaa gtagtgagga ggcttttttg gaggcctagg
     2821 cttttgcaaa aagctgttaa cagcttggca ctggccgtcg ttttacaacg tcgtgactgg
     2881 gaaaaccctg gcgttaccca acttaatcgc cttgcagcac atcccccttt cgccagctgg
     2941 cgtaatagcg aagaggcccg caccgatcgc ccttcccaac agttgcgcag cctgaatggc
     3001 gaatggcgcc tgatgcggta ttttctcctt acgcatctgt gcggtatttc acaccgcata
     3061 nnnnnnnnnn nnnnnnnnnn nnnnnnnnnn nnnnnnnnnn nnnnnnnnnn nnnnnnnnnn
     3121 nnnnnnnnnn nnnnnnnnnn nnnnnnnnnn nnnnnnnnnn nnnnnnnnnn nnnnnnnnnn
     3181 nnnnnnnnnn nnnnnnnnnn nncnnnnnnn nnnnnnnnnn nnnnnnnnnn nnnnnnnnnn
     3241 nnnnnnnnnn nnnnnnnnnn nnnnnnnnnn nnnnnnnnnn nnnnnnnnnn nnnnnnnnnn
     3301 nnnnnnnnnn nnnnnnnnnn nnnnnnnnnn nnnnnnnnnn nnnncctttg acgttggagt
     3361 ccacgttctt taatagtgga ctcttgttcc aaactggaac aacactcaac cctatctcgg
     3421 gctattcttt tgatttataa gggattttgc cgatttcggc ctattggtta aaaaatgagc
     3481 tgatttaaca aaaatttaac gcgaatttta acaaaatatt aacgtttaca attttatggt
     3541 gcactctcag tacaatctgc tctgatgccg catagttaag ccagccccga cacccgccaa
     3601 cacccgctga cgcgccctga cgggcttgtc tgctcccggc atccgcttac agacaagctg
     3661 tgaccgtctc cgggagctgc atgtgtcaga ggttttcacc gtcatcaccg aaacgcgcga
     3721 gacgaaaggg cctcgtgata cgcctatttt tataggttaa tgtcatgata ataatggttt
     3781 cttagacgtc aggtggcact tttcggggaa atgtgcgcgg aacccctatt tgtttatttt
     3841 tctaaataca ttcaaatatg tatccgctca tgagacaata accctgataa atgcttcaat
     3901 aatattgaaa aaggaagagt atgagtattc aacatttccg tgtcgccctt attccctttt
     3961 ttgcggcatt ttgccttcct gtttttgctc acccagaaac gctggtgaaa gtaaaagatg
     4021 ctgaagatca gttgggtgca cgagtgggtt acatcgaact ggatctcaac agcggtaaga
     4081 tccttgagag ttttcgcccc gaagaacgtt ttccaatgat gagcactttt aaagttctgc
     4141 tatgtggcgc ggtattatcc cgtattgacg ccgggcaaga gcaactcggt cgccgcatac
     4201 actattctca gaatgacttg gttgagtact caccagtcac agaaaagcat cttacggatg
     4261 gcatgacagt aagagaatta tgcagtgctg ccataaccat gagtgataac actgcggcca
     4321 acttacttct gacaacgatc ggaggaccga aggagctaac cgcttttttg cacaacatgg
     4381 gggatcatgt aactcgcctt gatcgttggg aaccggagct gaatgaagcc ataccaaacg
     4441 acgagcgtga caccacgatg cctgtagcaa tggcaacaac gttgcgcaaa ctattaactg
     4501 gcgaactact tactctagct tcccggcaac aattaataga ctggatggag gcggataaag
     4561 ttgcaggacc acttctgcgc tcggcccttc cggctggctg gtttattgct gataaatctg
     4621 gagccggtga gcgtgggtct cgcggtatca ttgcagcact ggggccagat ggtaagccct
     4681 cccgtatcgt agttatctac acgacgggga gtcaggcaac tatggatgaa cgaaatagac
     4741 agatcgctga gataggtgcc tcactgatta agcattggta actgtcagac caagtttact
     4801 catatatact ttagattgat ttaaaacttc atttttaatt taaaaggatc taggtgaaga
     4861 tcctttttga taatctcatg accaaaatcc cttaacgtga gttttcgttc cactgagcgt
     4921 cagaccccgt agaaaagatc aaaggatctt cttgagatcc tttttttctg cgcgtaatct
     4981 gctgcttgca aacaaaaaaa ccaccgctac cagcggtggt ttgtttgccg gatcaagagc
     5041 taccaactct ttttccgaag gtaactggct tcagcagagc gcagatacca aatactgttc
     5101 ttctagtgta gccgtagtta ggccaccact tcaagaactc tgtagcaccg cctacatacc
     5161 tcgctctgct aatcctgtta ccagtggctg ctgccagtgg cgataagtcg tgtcttaccg
     5221 ggttggactc aagacgatag ttaccggata aggcgcagcg gtcgggctga acggggggtt
     5281 cgtgcacaca gcccagcttg gagcgaacga cctacaccga actgagatac ctacagcgtg
     5341 agctatgaga aagcgccacg cttcccgaag ggagaaaggc ggacaggtat ccggtaagcg
     5401 gcagggtcgg aacaggagag cgcacgaggg agcttccagg gggaaacgcc tggtatcttt
     5461 atagtcctgt cgggtttcgc cacctctgac ttgagcgtcg atttttgtga tgctcgtcag
     5521 gggggcggag cctatggaaa aacgccagca acgcggcctt tttacggttc ctggcctttt
     5581 gctggccttt tgctcacatg ttctttcctg cgttatcccc tgattctgtg gataaccgta
     5641 ttaccgcctt tgagtgagct gataccgctc gccgcagccg aacgaccgag cgcagcgagt
     5701 cagtgagcga ggaagcggaa gagcgcccaa tacgcaaacc gcctctcccc gcgcgttggc
     5761 cgattcatta atg
//
