[The description below was written by a language model from this plasmid's Addgene catalogue record and the feature table of its GenBank file.]
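Description:
Myc-TEAD4 is a mammalian expression plasmid built on the pRK5-Myc backbone, a 5,773 bp circular construct that expresses human TEAD4 (also known as TEF-3 or RTEF1), a TEA-domain transcription factor, with an N-terminal Myc epitope tag. It is maintained in E. coli through a high-copy ColE1/pUC-type origin and selected with ampicillin via the beta-lactamase gene under its own promoter. An f1 phage origin is also present, which allows single-stranded DNA production. No mammalian drug-selection marker is annotated, so the plasmid is suited to transient transfection rather than selection of stable lines.

Expression is driven by the human cytomegalovirus immediate-early enhancer and promoter. Downstream of it lie an SP6 phage promoter, usable for in vitro transcription, and a primer site described as lying in a synthetic intron. The Myc tag coding sequence follows. The TEAD4 insert, recorded as 1,083 bp, is not annotated as its own feature, but the unannotated interval between the tag and the SV40 polyadenylation signal matches its expected position. The cloning sites and method are not recorded. An SV40 enhancer/early promoter segment containing the SV40 origin sits after the poly(A) signal and permits episomal replication in cells that supply large T antigen. Residual lac promoter, operator and CAP-site elements derive from the pUC-type backbone.

The associated study concerns the structure of the YAP–TEAD complex, so the plasmid most plausibly serves to produce Myc-tagged TEAD4 in cultured cells for detection or immunoprecipitation with anti-Myc antibodies in interaction studies. The depositor notes that it is identical to a separately deposited plasmid named pRK5-Myc-TEAD4.
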