Addgene plasmid #24638: Myc-TEAD4
Depositing lab: Kunliang Guan. Publication: Structural insights into the YAP and TEAD complex. Li Z, Zhao B, Wang P, Chen F, Dong Z, Yang H, Guan KL, Xu Y. Genes Dev. 2010 Feb 1;24(3):235-40. 10.1101/gad.1865810 PubMed 20123905.
Backbone
  Vector backbone: pRK5-Myc
  Vector type: Mammalian Expression
Growth in bacteria
  Bacterial resistance: Ampicillin, 100 μg/mL
  Growth temperature: 37°C
  Growth strain: DH5alpha
  Copy number: High Copy
Gene/Insert
  Gene/Insert name: TEAD-4
  Species: H. sapiens (human)
  Insert size (bp): 1083
  GenBank ID: EAW88873.1
  Entrez Gene: TEAD4 (a.k.a. EFTR-2, RTEF1, TCF13L1, TEF-3, TEF3, TEFR-1, hRTEF-1B)
  Tag / fusion protein: Myc (N terminal on insert)
  Cloning method: Unknown; 5′ cloning site u (unknown if destroyed)
  Sequencing primers: 5′ CMV-F; 3′ SV40pA-R
Terms and licenses: Academic/Nonprofit Terms; Industry Terms: Not Available to Industry
Depositor comments: This plasmid is identical to plasmid #33039: pRK5-Myc-TEAD4
How to cite: Myc-TEAD4 was a gift from Kunliang Guan (Addgene plasmid # 24638 ; http://n2t.net/addgene:24638 ; RRID:Addgene_24638)
