>Addgene plasmid #24638 | Myc-TEAD4 | addgene partial sequence | sequence record 30600 | 24638 with SP6
TCCCAGGTCCAACTGCACCTCGGTTCTATCGATCCCACCATGGAGCAGAAGCTGATCAGCGAGGAGGACC
TGCTCGAGGGATCCTATGGTCGGAACGAGCTGATTGCCCGCTACATCAAGCTCCGGACAGGGAAGACCCG
CACCAGGAAGCAGGTCTCCAGCCACATCCAGGTGCTGGCTCGTCGCAAAGCTCGCGAGATCCAGGCCAAG
CTAAAGGACCAGGCAGCTAAGGACAAGGCCCTGCAGAGCATGGCTGCCATGTCGTCTGCACAGATCATCT
CCGCCACGGCCTTCCACAGTAGCATGGCCCTCGCCCGGGGCCCCGGCCGCCCAGCAGTCTCAGGGTTTTG
GCAAGGAGCTTTGCCAGGCCAAGCCGGAACGTCCCATGATGTGAAGCCTTTCTCTCAGCAAACCTATGCT
GTCCAGCCTCCGCTGCCTCTGCCAGGGTTTGAGTCTCCTGCAGGGCCCGCCCCATCGCCCTCTGCGCCCC
CGGCACCCCCATGGCAGGGCCGCAGCGTGGCCAGCTCCAAGCTCTGGATGTTGGAGTTCTCTGCCTTCCT
GGAGCAGCAGCAGGACCCGGACACGTACAACAAGCACCTGTTCGTGCACATTGGCCAGTCCAGCCCAAGC
TACAGCGACCCCTACCTCGAAGCCGTGGACATCCGCCAAATCTATGACAAATTCCCGGAGAAAAAGGGTG
GACTCAAGGATCTCTTCGAACGGGGACCCTCCAATGCCTTTTTTCTTGTGAAGTTCTGGGCAGACCTCAA
CACCAACATCGAGGATGAAGGCAGCTCCTTCTATGGGGTCTCCAGCCAGTATGAGAGCCCCGAGAACATG
ATCATCACCTGCTCCACGAAGGTCTGCTC
