>Addgene plasmid #24638 | Myc-TEAD4 | addgene partial sequence | sequence record 39505 | SV40pA-R 5'-GAAATTTGTGATGCTATTGC-3'
AGTTGGGCCATGGCGGCCAAGCTTCTAATCTAGAATTCTCATTCTTTCACCAGCCTGTAGATGTGGTGCT
GAGCCCCGTGCTCACTGGCTGACACCTCAAAGACATAGGCAATGCACAGCAAGGTCTCCTGTGTGTCTCT
GTTGGTGACCACCTGCAGGATGGTGAAGTTCTCCAGCACGCTGTTCATCATGTACTTCTCAGGGAGGTGC
TTGAGCTTGTGGATGAAGTTGATCATGTACTCACAGAGCGGGGACCGGTGGATGCGGTAAGAGTAGTGTC
CATTCTCATAGCGAGCATACTCTGTCTCAACTTTCTCCACCACCTGCTTGCCGAAAGAGCAGACCTTCGT
GGAGCAGGTGATGATCATGTTCTCGGGGCTCTCATACTGGCTGGAGACCCCATAGAAGGAGCTGCCTTCA
TCCTCGATGTTGGTGTTGAGGTCTGCCCAGAACTTCACAAGAAAAAAGGCATTGGAGGGTCCCCGTTCGA
AGAGATCCTTGAGTCCACCCTTTTTCTCCGGGAATTTGTCATAGATTTGGCGGATGTCCACGGCTTCGAG
GTAGGGGTCGCTGTAGCTTGGGCTGGACTGGCCAATGTGCACGAACAGGTGCTTGTTGTACGTGTCCGGG
TCCTGCTGCTGCTCCAGGAAGGCAGAGAACTCCAACATCCAGAGCTTGGAGCTGGCCACGCTGCGGCCCT
GCCATGGGGGTGCCGGGGGCGCAGAGGGCGATGGGGCGGGCCCTGCAGGAGACTCAAACCCTGGCAGAGG
CAGCGGAGGCTGGACAGCATAGGTTTGCTGAGAGAAAGGCTTCACATCATGGGACGTTCCGGCTTGGCCT
GGCAAAGCTCCTTGCCAAAACCCTGAGACTGCTG
